Addgene plasmid #146990: pAc5.1B-lambdaN-HA-DmUPF1_92-1180-siRNAres-V5His6_N
Purpose: Insect Expression of DmUPF1_92-1180-siRNAres
Depositing lab: Elisa Izaurralde. Depositing organization: Max Planck Institute for Developmental Biology.
Backbone
  Vector backbone: Unknown
  Vector type: Insect Expression
Growth in bacteria
  Bacterial resistance: Ampicillin, 100 μg/mL
  Growth temperature: 37°C
  Growth strain: DH5alpha
  Copy number: Low Copy
Gene/Insert
  Gene/Insert name: DmUPF1_92-1180-siRNAres
  Species: D. melanogaster (fly)
  Mutation: 1 non silent mutations: G995E compared to the sequence given by FlyBase no.: CG1559
  Entrez Gene: Upf1 (a.k.a. Dmel_CG1559, CG1559, Dm-Upf1, DmUpf1, Dmel\CG1559, UPF1, Upf1p, smg-2, upf1)
  Cloning method: Unknown
Terms and licenses: Academic/Nonprofit Terms; Industry Terms: Not Available to Industry
Depositor comments: Plasmids from this collection were made available to the research community and donated after the lab closed. Please note that the sequence provided by the depositing laboratory may be theoretical/predicted or based on Sanger sequencing results. There may be discrepancies between sequencing results obtained by Addgene and the depositor sequence. If an Addgene verified sequence is not available, please contact before placing your order to request that our lab fully sequence the plasmid.
How to cite: pAc5.1B-lambdaN-HA-DmUPF1_92-1180-siRNAres-V5His6_N was a gift from Elisa Izaurralde (Addgene plasmid # 146990 ; http://n2t.net/addgene:146990 ; RRID:Addgene_146990)
