[The description below was written by a language model from this plasmid's Addgene catalogue record and pLannotate feature annotations shown in this document.]
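Description:
pAc5.1B-lambdaN-HA-DmUPF1_92-1180-siRNAres-V5His6_N is an 8.7 kb insect-cell expression plasmid. The catalogue lists its backbone as unknown, but the name points to a pAc5.1B-type vector. It is maintained in E. coli through a ColE1/pUC-type origin and selected with ampicillin via the bla gene and its promoter. The repository describes it as low copy, although the annotated origin is of the type usually considered high copy. A fragment of a tetracycline efflux gene and a short SV40 large T antigen fragment are also annotated and appear to be non-functional backbone remnants. No marker for selection in insect cells is recorded.

Expression is driven by the Drosophila melanogaster actin 5C promoter, a strong constitutive promoter commonly used in fly cell lines, and is terminated by an SV40 polyadenylation signal. The open reading frame begins with a fragment of the bacteriophage lambda N protein, the RNA-binding peptide used to tether a fusion protein to reporter transcripts carrying boxB hairpins. This is followed by an HA epitope and then Drosophila Upf1 residues 92 to 1180, an N-terminally truncated form of the RNA helicase/ATPase central to nonsense-mediated mRNA decay. A V5 tag is annotated downstream. The name also implies a His6 tag, but this is not annotated, and the record does not say whether the C-terminal tags are translated in frame.

The "siRNAres" label indicates a coding sequence altered to resist RNAi, which would suit complementation after knockdown of endogenous Upf1, though the record does not describe the changes. One non-silent difference from the FlyBase reference, G995E, is noted. The stated purpose is simply insect expression of this Upf1 fragment.
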