Features (pLannotate 1.2.2; 11 found; start..end, strand, type, name):
     56..2565    +  promoter       Ac5 promoter: Drosophila melanogaster actin 5C promoter
   2585..2650    +  CDS            N (fragment): REGN_LAMBD - Experimental evidence at protein level: Swiss-Prot protein existence level 1. Plays a role as a transcriptional antitermination factor that allows the virus to initiate its lytic phase. Activates expression of the delayed viral early genes by modifying host RNA polymerase (RNAP) into a form that is resistant to termination signals. This antitermination function requires the host NusA protein which serves to stabilize the interaction between antitermination protein N and host RNA polymerase. From Escherichia phage lambda (Bacteriophage lambda).
   2675..2701    +  CDS            3xHA (fragment): three tandem HA epitope tags
   2729..5995    +  CDS            Upf1 (fragment): RENT1_DROME - Experimental evidence at protein level: Swiss-Prot protein existence level 1. RNA-dependent helicase and ATPase required for nonsense- mediated decay (NMD) of mRNAs containing premature stop codons. Is recruited to mRNAs upon translation termination and undergoes a cycle of phosphorylation and dephosphorylation; its phosphorylation appears to be a key step in NMD. The formation of an Upf1-Upf2-Upf3 surveillance complex is believed to activate NMD (By similarity). From Drosophila melanogaster (Fruit fly).
   6026..6067    +  CDS            V5 tag: epitope tag from simian virus 5
   6167..6301    -  polyA_signal   SV40 poly(A) signal: SV40 polyadenylation signal
   6324..6408    -  CDS            large T antigen (fragment): large T antigen from SV40 (simian virus 40)
   6409..6856    +  CDS            TcR (fragment): tetracycline efflux protein; tet; confers resistance to tetracycline
   6902..7490    -  rep_origin     ori: high-copy-number ColE1/pMB1/pBR322/pUC origin of replication
   7661..8521    -  CDS            AmpR: β-lactamase; bla; confers resistance to ampicillin, carbenicillin, and related antibiotics
   8522..8626    -  promoter       AmpR promoter: bla
>Addgene plasmid #146990 | pAc5.1B-lambdaN-HA-DmUPF1_92-1180-siRNAres-V5His6_N | addgene full sequence | sequence record 355236 | Addgene NGS Result
CTTCAAGAATTAATTCTATATTCTAAAAACACAAATGATACTTCTAAAAAAAAATCATGAATGGCATCAA
CTCTGAATCAAATCTTTGCAGATGCACCTACTTCTCATTTCCACTGTCACATCATTTTTCCAGATCTCGC
TGCCTGTTATGTGGCCCACAAACCAAGACACGTTTTATGGCCATTAAAGCTGGCTGATCGTCGCCAAACA
CCAAATACATAATGAATATGTACACATTCGAGAAAGAAGCGATCAAAGAAGCGTCTTCGGGCGGAGTAGG
AGAATGCGGAGGAGAAGGAGAACGAGCTGATCTAGTATCTCTCCACAATCCAATGCCAACTGACCAACTG
GCCATATTCGGAGCAATTTGAAGCCAATTTCCATCGCCTGGCGATCGCTCCATTCTTGGCTATATGTTTT
TCACCGTTACCCGGGGCCATTTTCAAAGACTCGTCGGCAAGATAAGATTGTGTCACTCGCTGTCTCTCTT
CATTTGTCGAAGAATGCTGAGGAATTTCGCGATGACGTCGGCGAGTATTTTGAAGAATGAGAATAATTTG
TATTTATACGAAAATCAGTTAGTGGAATTTTCTACAAAAACATGTTATCTATAGATAATTTTGTTGCAAA
ATATGTTGACTATGACAAAGATTGTATGTATATACCTTTAATGTATTCTCATTTTCTTATGTATTTATAA
TGGCAATGATGATACTGATGATATTTTAAGATGATGCCAGACCAAAAGGCTTGAATTTCTGCGTCTTTTG
CCGAACGCAGTGCATGTGCAATTGTTGTTTTTTGGAATATTCAATTTTCGGACTGTCCGCTTTGATTTCA
GTTTCTTGGCTTATTCAAAAAGCAAAGTAAAGCCAAAAAAGCGAGATGGCAATACCAAATGCGGCAAAAC
GGTAGTGGAAGGAAAGGGGTGCGGGGCAGCGGAAGGAAGGGTGGGGCGGGGCGTGGCGGGGTCTGTGGCT
GGGCGCGACGTCACCGACGTTGGAGCCACTCCTTTGACCATGTGTGCGTGTGTGTATTATTCGTGTCTCG
CCACTCGCCGGTTGTTTTTTTCTTTTTATGCTGCGCTCTCTCTAGCGCCATCTCGCTTACGCATGCTCAA
CGCACCGCATGTTGCCGTTTCCTTTTATGCGTCATTTTGGCTCGAAATAGGCAATTATTTAAACAAAGAT
TAGTCAACGAAAACGCTAAAATAAATAAGTCTACAATATGGTTACTTATTGCCATGTGTGTGCAGCCAAC
GATAGCAACAAAAGCAACAACACAGGTGGCTTTCCCTCTTTCACTTTTTGTTTGCAAGCCGCGTGCGAGC
AAGACGGCACGACCGGCAAACGCAATTACGCTGACAAAGAGCAGACGAAGTTTTGGCGAAAAACATCAAG
GCGCCTGATACGAATGCATTTGCAATAACAATTGCGATATTTAATATTGTTTATGAAGCTGTTTGACTTC
AAAACACACAAAAAAAAAAATAAAACAAATTATTTGAAAGAGAATTAGGAATCGGACGCTTATCGTTAGG
GTAACAACAAGAAATGCTTACTGAGTCACAGCCTCTGGAAAACTGCCGCAAGCCAGAGAGAGAGAGAAAA
AGAGGGAGAGCAGCTTAGACCGCATGTGCTTGTGTGTGAGGCGTCTCTCTCTTCGTCTCTGTTGCGCAAA
CGCATAGACTGCACTGAAAAAATCGATTACCTATTTTTTATGAATGAATATTTGCACTATTACTATTCAA
AACTATTAAGATAGCAATCACATTCAATAGCCAAATACTATACCACCTGAGCGATGCAACGAAATGATCA
ATTTGAGCAAAAATGCTGCATATTTAGGACGGCATCATTATAGAAATGCTTCTTGCTGTGTACTTTTCTC
TCGTCTGGCAGCTGTTTCGCCGTTATTGTTAAAACCGGCTTAAGTTAGGTGTGTTTTCTACGACTAGTGA
ATGCCCTACTAGAAGATGTGTGTTGCACAAAATGTCCCTGGAATAACCAATTTGAAGTGCAGATAGCAGT
AAACGTAAGCTAATATGAATATTATTTAACTGTAATGTTTTAATATCGCTGGACATTACTAATAAACCCA
CTATAAACACATGTACATATGTATGTTTTGGCATACAATGAGTAGTTGGGGAAAAAATGTGTAAAAGCAC
CGTGACCATCACAGCATAAAGATAACCAGCTGAAGTATCGAATATGAGTAACCCCCAAATTGAATCACAT
GCCGCAACTGATAGGACCCATGGAAGTACACTCTTCATGGCGATATACAAGACACACACAAGCACGAACA
CCCAGTTGCGGAGGAAATTCTCCGTAAATGAAAACCCAATCGGCGAACAATTCATACCCATATATGGTAA
AAGTTTTGAACGCGACTTGAGAGCGGAGAGCATTGCGGCTGATAAGGTTTTAGCGCTAAGCGGGCTTTAT
AAAACGGGCTGCGGGACCAGTTTTCATATCACTACCGTTTGAGTTCTTGTGCTGTGTGGATACTCCTCCC
GACACAAAGCCGCTCCATCAGCCAGCAGTCGTCTAATCCAGAGACCCCGGATCGGGGTACCAACATGGAC
GCACAAACACGACGACGTGAGCGTCGCGCTGAGAAACAAGCTCAATGGAAAGCTGCAAACGGTGGATCTC
CTCCACATATGGCTTACCCATACGATGTTCCAGATTACGCTCCTCCAAGCTTGAATTCTGCAGATATCGT
GAAGGAGCTGCCGCCGCATGCGTGCAAGTATTGCGGCATCCATGATCCAGCCACGGTGGTCATGTGCAAC
AACTGCCGCAAATGGTTTTGCAACGGTCGTGGAAGCACTTCCGGTTCGCACATCATCAACCATCTGGTGA
GGGCCAAGCATCGCGAGGTGACGCTCCACGGGGAAGGTCCCCTGGGCGAGACAATCCTGGAGTGCTACTC
CTGTGGTGTGCGCAACGTCTTTGTGCTGGGCTTCATTCCGGCCAAGGCCGATTCTGTGGTCGTGCTGCTC
TGCCGTCAGCCGTGTGCCGCCCAAAACTCCCTTAAAGACATGAACTGGGACCAGGAACAGTGGAAGCCTC
TAATTGCAGACCGCTGCTTTTTGGCCTGGCTGGTAAAGCAACCCAGCGAACAGGGACAGCTGCGAGCTCG
CCAAATCTCAGCCGCTCAGATCAACAAGCTGGAGGAGCTATGGAAGGAGAATATTGAGGCCACGTTTCAG
GATCTGGAGAAGCCAGGCATTGACTCGGAGCCAGCACATGTGCTACTCCGCTACGAGGATGGCTATCAGT
ACGAGAAGACCTTTGGGCCGCTGGTCCGCCTTGAGGCCGAATACGACCAAAAACTGAAGGAGTCTGCCAC
GCAGGAGAACATCGAAGTACGCTGGGACGTCGGCCTCAACAAAAAGACCATTGCCTACTTTACGCTGGCG
AAGACCGATTCGGACATGAAGCTCATGCATGGCGACGAGCTGCGCCTGCATTATGTGGGCGAGCTGTACA
ATCCGTGGAGCGAGATCGGCCACGTTATCAAGGTGCCGGACAATTTCGGCGATGACGTCGGCCTGGAGCT
GAAATCCTCAACGAATGCCCCGGTTAAGTGCACCAGTAACTTTACGGTGGACTTCATCTGGAAGTGCACG
TCATTTGATCGCATGACACGTGCTCTGTGCAAATTCGCCATCGATCGCAATTCAGTGTCGAACTTCATCT
ACTCGCGCCTGTTGGGCCACGGTCGTGCGGATTCCAACGACGAGGTGCTGTTCCGCGGCCCACAACCCAA
GCTCTTCAGTGCCCCGCATCTGCCGGATTTGAATCGCAGCCAGGTGTATGCCGTGAAACACGCGCTTCAG
CGTCCGCTCTCGCTAATCCAAGGGCCGCCTGGCACGGGCAAAACCGTGACCTCGGCGACCATCGTTTACC
AGCTGGTCAAGCTCCATGGTGGCACAGTGCTGGTGTGCGCTCCCAGCAACACGGCCGTGGATCAGCTAAC
TGAGAAGATCCACCGAACAAACCTTAAAGTGGTGCGTGTTTGCGCCAAGAGCCGTGAGGCCATCGATAGC
CCGGTAAGCTTCCTGGCGCTGCACAACCAAATCCGTAACATGGAGACCAACTCGGAGCTAAAGAAGCTGC
AGCAGCTGAAAGACGAGACCGGCGAGCTGAGCTCAGCAGACGAAAAGCGATACCGCAACCTGAAACGTGC
CGCCGAGAACCAACTGCTGGAGGCTGCCGACGTTATCTGCTGCACATGCGTAGGCGCCGGCGATGGTCGT
CTATCGCGAGTCAAGTTCACCTCGATCCTGATCGATGAGTCTATGCAGTCGACGGAGCCGGAGTGCATGG
TGCCAGTGGTGCTGGGCGCTAAGCAGCTGATCCTCGTGGGCGATCACTGCCAGCTGGGACCGGTTGTTAT
GTGCAAGAAAGCAGCTCGTGCCGGCCTCTCGCAAAGTTTGTTCGAGCGCCTGGTGGTTCTGGGCATCCGT
CCGTTCCGGCTGGAGGTGCAATATCGCATGCACCCCGAGCTGTCCCAGTTCCCGTCCAACTTCTTCTACG
AGGGATCGCTGCAAAACGGCGTCTGCGCGGAGGATCGTCGCCTTAAGCTTGATTTCCCCTGGCCACAGCC
GGAGAGACCGATGTTCTTTCTGGTAACACAGGGACAGGAGGAGATTGCCGGCTCCGGCACCTCTTTCCTC
AACCGCACAGAGGCGGCCAACGTGGAAAAGATTACGACGCGATTCCTTAAGGCAGGCATCAAGCCGGAAC
AAATTGGAATCATCACGCCTTACGAAGGTCAGCGCGCTTACCTGGTGCAGTACATGCAATACCAGGGCAG
CCTGCACTCTCGTCTATACCAGGAGATCGAGATCGCCAGTGTGGACGCGTTCCAGGGACGTGAGAAGGAC
ATCATTATCATGTCTTGCGTGCGATCTAACGAACGTCAAGGCATCGGCTTTTTGAACGACCCACGTCGCC
TTAATGTTGCCCTTACACGGGCCAAGTTCGGGATCATCATTGTGGGCAATCCCAAAGTGCTCGCCAAGCA
GCAGCTGTGGAACCATCTGCTCAACTTCTACAAGGACCGTAAGGTGCTCGTCGAGGGATCTCTGAATAAC
CTTAAGGAGTCGCTAATCCACTTCCAGAAGCCCAAAAAGCTTGTCAACAGCATGAACATTGGGGCACACT
TTATGTCCACCATTATTGCCGATGCCAAGGAAGTGATGGTGCCAGGCTCCATTTACGACCGCAGTGGCGG
TTACGGCCAAGGTCGCCAAATGGTGGGACAGTCAATGAATGGCGGACAGTACGGTGGCAGTGGAGGTGGT
CCCTACGGAAACTCACCCCTCGGCTACGGTACTCCCAGCTCCAATTCCATGGTGGGCTTTGGCCTGGGCA
ACGGAGGCAATGGCGCGGCCGGTGGCAACAACAACTTCGGAGGGGCTGAACCCAGTTGGGCGGCTGCCCA
CCTCCACCACGACTCCATTGGCTATATATCCAACGAGCATGGAGCAGCAGCACTGGGCAACATGCCAGTT
CCGGTTGGCATGTTCATGAACATGAGCAATATTCCGCCGCGTTTCTACAACCAGCACCAGCAGGCGATCA
TGGCGGTCAAGCAGAATCGCGCCATTCAACAACAGACGGGTAATTTCTCTCCCGGTAACTCGGGTCCTGG
AGTCACTGGAGTCGGAGTCGGACGAAGCGCCACCCCAGGCGGCAATAAGAAGACCAACAAGCTGGGAAAA
TCGCGCGTAACGGGCGGTGGAACTGGCGGGGCACCGCTAACACAAGGAAGCTCGGTATGCAATGCTGCTC
CATACAGTCAGCACCCGATGCCTTTGTCGCTGCAGATGACCCAGCCCAGCGGATTTGCTCTGTCCCAGCA
GCCGGAACTTTCACAGGACTTTGGGCAAATATCGCAGATGGACGGTTTGCTATCCCAGGATGTTGCCTTT
AACGCGTCGGGCGAGCGGAGCTTGAATCAGTTCTCACAGCCTTATCGCTCGAGTCTAGAGGGCCCGCGGT
TCGAAGGTAAGCCTATCCCTAACCCTCTCCTCGGTCTCGATTCTACGCGTACCGGTCATCATCACCATCA
CCATTGAGTTTAAACCCGCTGATCAGCCTCGACTGTGCCTTCTAAGGCCTGAGCTCGCTGATCAGCCTCG
ATCGAGGATCCAGACATGATAAGATACATTGATGAGTTTGGACAAACCACAACTAGAATGCAGTGAAAAA
AATGCTTTATTTGTGAAATTTGTGATGCTATTGCTTTATTTGTAACCATTATAAGCTGCAATAAACAAGT
TAACAACAACAATTGCATTCATTTTATGTTTCAGGTTCAGGGGGAGGTGTGGGAGGTTTTTTAAAGCAAG
TAAAACCTCTACAAATGTGGTATGGCTGATTATGATCAGTCGACCGATGCCCTTGAGAGCCTTCAACCCA
GTCAGCTCCTTCCGGTGGGCGCGGGGCATGACTATCGTCGCCGCACTTATGACTGTCTTCTTTATCATGC
AACTCGTAGGACAGGTGCCGGCAGCGCTCTGGGTCATTTTCGGCGAGGACCGCTTTCGCTGGAGCGCGAC
GATGATCGGCCTGTCGCTTGCGGTATTCGGAATCTTGCACGCCCTCGCTCAAGCCTTCGTCACTGGTCCC
GCCACCAAACGTTTCGGCGAGAAGCAGGCCATTATCGCCGGCATGGCGGCCGACGCGCTGGGCTACGTCT
TGCTGGCGTTCGCGACGCGAGGCTGGATGGCCTTCCCCATTATGATTCTTCTCGCTTCCGGCGGCATCGG
GATGCCCGCGTTGCAGGCCATGCTGTCCAGGCAGGTAGATGACGACCATCAGGGACAGCTTCAAGGCCAG
CAAAAGGCCAGGAACCGTAAAAAGGCCGCGTTGCTGGCGTTTTTCCATAGGCTCCGCCCCCCTGACGAGC
ATCACAAAAATCGACGCTCAAGTCAGAGGTGGCGAAACCCGACAGGACTATAAAGATACCAGGCGTTTCC
CCCTGGAAGCTCCCTCGTGCGCTCTCCTGTTCCGACCCTGCCGCTTACCGGATACCTGTCCGCCTTTCTC
CCTTCGGGAAGCGTGGCGCTTTCTCATAGCTCACGCTGTAGGTATCTCAGTTCGGTGTAGGTCGTTCGCT
CCAAGCTGGGCTGTGTGCACGAACCCCCCGTTCAGCCCGACCGCTGCGCCTTATCCGGTAACTATCGTCT
TGAGTCCAACCCGGTAAGACACGACTTATCGCCACTGGCAGCAGCCACTGGTAACAGGATTAGCAGAGCG
AGGTATGTAGGCGGTGCTACAGAGTTCTTGAAGTGGTGGCCTAACTACGGCTACACTAGAAGGACAGTAT
TTGGTATCTGCGCTCTGCTGAAGCCAGTTACCTTCGGAAAAAGAGTTGGTAGCTCTTGATCCGGCAAACA
AACCACCGCTGGTAGCGGTGGTTTTTTTGTTTGCAAGCAGCAGATTACGCGCAGAAAAAAAGGATCTCAA
GAAGATCCTTTGATCTTTTCTACGGGGTCTGACGCTCAGTGGAACGAAAACTCACGTTAAGGGATTTTGG
TCATGAGATTATCAAAAAGGATCTTCACCTAGATCCTTTTAAATTAAAAATGAAGTTTTAAATCAATCTA
AAGTATATATGAGTAAACTTGGTCTGACAGTTACCAATGCTTAATCAGTGAGGCACCTATCTCAGCGATC
TGTCTATTTCGTTCATCCATAGTTGCCTGACTCCCCGTCGTGTAGATAACTACGATACGGGAGGGCTTAC
CATCTGGCCCCAGTGCTGCAATGATACCGCGAGACCCACGCTCACCGGCTCCAGATTTATCAGCAATAAA
CCAGCCAGCCGGAAGGGCCGAGCGCAGAAGTGGTCCTGCAACTTTATCCGCCTCCATCCAGTCTATTAAT
TGTTGCCGGGAAGCTAGAGTAAGTAGTTCGCCAGTTAATAGTTTGCGCAACGTTGTTGCCATTGCTGCAG
GCATCGTGGTGTCACGCTCGTCGTTTGGTATGGCTTCATTCAGCTCCGGTTCCCAACGATCAAGGCGAGT
TACATGATCCCCCATGTTGTGCAAAAAAGCGGTTAGCTCCTTCGGTCCTCCGATCGTTGTCAGAAGTAAG
TTGGCCGCAGTGTTATCACTCATGGTTATGGCAGCACTGCATAATTCTCTTACTGTCATGCCATCCGTAA
GATGCTTTTCTGTGACTGGTGAGTACTCAACCAAGTCATTCTGAGAATAGTGTATGCGGCGACCGAGTTG
CTCTTGCCCGGCGTCAACACGGGATAATACCGCGCCACATAGCAGAACTTTAAAAGTGCTCATCATTGGA
AAACGTTCTTCGGGGCGAAAACTCTCAAGGATCTTACCGCTGTTGAGATCCAGTTCGATGTAACCCACTC
GTGCACCCAACTGATCTTCAGCATCTTTTACTTTCACCAGCGTTTCTGGGTGAGCAAAAACAGGAAGGCA
AAATGCCGCAAAAAAGGGAATAAGGGCGACACGGAAATGTTGAATACTCATACTCTTCCTTTTTCAATAT
TATTGAAGCATTTATCAGGGTTATTGTCTCATGAGCGGATACATATTTGAATGTATTTAGAAAAATAAAC
AAATAGGGGTTCCGCGCACATTTCCCCGAAAAGTGCCACCTGACGTCTAAGAAACCATTATTATCATGAC
ATTAACCTATAAAAATAGGCGTATCACGAGGCCCTTTCGT
